Addgene plasmid #8766: 3279 pSFFV-neo Bid human
Depositing lab: Stanley Korsmeyer. Depositing organization: Dana-Farber Cancer Institute. Publication: BID: a novel BH3 domain-only death agonist. Wang K, Yin XM, Chao DT, Milliman CL, Korsmeyer SJ. Genes Dev 1996 Nov 15;10(22):2859-69. 10.1101/gad.10.22.2859 PubMed 8918887.
Backbone
  Vector backbone: pSFFV-neo
  Backbone size w/o insert (bp): 7200
  Vector type: Mammalian Expression
  Selectable markers: Neomycin (select with G418)
Growth in bacteria
  Bacterial resistance: Ampicillin, 100 μg/mL
  Growth temperature: 37°C
  Growth strain: XL1 Blue
  Copy number: High Copy
Gene/Insert
  Gene/Insert name: Bid ORF cDNA FL (alt name: Bid)
  Species: H. sapiens (human)
  Insert size (bp): 1200
  Entrez Gene: BID (a.k.a. FP497)
  Cloning method: Restriction Enzyme; 5′ cloning site EcoRI (not destroyed); 3′ cloning site EcoRI (not destroyed)
  Sequencing primers: 5′ SFFV-F
Terms and licenses: Academic/Nonprofit Terms; Industry Terms: Not Available to Industry
How to cite: 3279 pSFFV-neo Bid human was a gift from Stanley Korsmeyer (Addgene plasmid # 8766 ; http://n2t.net/addgene:8766 ; RRID:Addgene_8766)
