[The description below was written by a language model from this plasmid's Addgene catalogue record.]
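Description:
3279 pSFFV-neo Bid human is a mammalian expression plasmid built on the pSFFV-neo backbone (about 7.2 kb without insert) and carrying the full-length human BID open reading frame as a cDNA insert of roughly 1.2 kb. In bacteria it is maintained as a high-copy plasmid under ampicillin selection. In mammalian cells it provides a neomycin resistance marker, so transfected cells can be selected with G418 to obtain stable lines or pools. No feature table accompanies the record, so the promoter, polyadenylation signals and origin of replication are not explicitly listed. The backbone name and the SFFV-F sequencing primer suggest that the insert lies downstream of a spleen focus-forming virus LTR promoter, a strong promoter often used in haematopoietic and other mammalian cells.

The BID cDNA was cloned by restriction digestion into an EcoRI site, and EcoRI sites are retained at both the 5′ and 3′ junctions. The insert can therefore be released with a single enzyme. Because the cloning was non-directional, orientation relative to the promoter depends on the isolated clone, and the record does not comment on it. No epitope tags, fusion partners or reporters are recorded, so the construct appears to express untagged protein. BID is a pro-apoptotic BCL-2 family member containing only the BH3 domain, and it acts as a death agonist. The plasmid is suited to transient or stable overexpression of human BID for studying apoptosis, BCL-2 family interactions and cell death signalling.
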