>Addgene plasmid #8766 | 3279 pSFFV-neo Bid human | addgene partial sequence | sequence record 17246 | SFFV-F 5'-attgattgactgcccacctc-3'
GGAGACCCCCGCCCAGGGACCACCGACCCACCGTCGGGAGGTAAGCTGGCCAGCGATCGTTTTGTCTCCG
TCTCTGTCTTTGGAATTCTGATGGACTGTGAGGTCAACAACGGTTCCAGCCTCAGGGATGAGTGCATCAC
AAACCTACTGGTGTTTGGCTTCCTCCAAAGCTGTTCTGACAACAGCTTCCGCAGAGAGCTGGACGCACTG
GGCCACGAGCTGCCAGTGCTGGCTCCCCAGTGGGAGGGCTACGATGAGCTGCAGACTGATGGCAACCGCA
GCAGCCACTCCCGCTTGGGAAGAATAGAGGCAGATTCTGAAAGTCAAGAAGACATCATCCGGAATATTGC
CAGGCACCTCGCCCAGGTCGGGGACAGCATGGACCGTAGCATCCCTCCGGGCCTGGTGAACGGCCTGGCC
CTGCAGCTCAGGAACACCAGCCGGTCGGAGGAGGACCGGAACAGGGACCTGGCCACTGCCCTGGAGCAGC
TGCTGCAGGCCTACCCTAGAGACATGGAGAAGGAGAAGACCATGCTGGTGCTGGCCCTGCTGCTGGCCAA
GAAGGTGGCCAGTCACACGCCGTCCTTGCTCCGTGATGTCTTTCACACAACAGTGAATTTTATTAACCAG
AACCTACGCACCTACGTGAGGAGCTTAGCCAGAAATGGGATGACTGAATTCCTGCAGCCCGTGCCCTTAA
ACGCCTGGTTGCTACGCCTGAATAAGTGATAATAAGCGGATGAATGGCAGAAATTCGCCGGATCTTTGTG
AAGGAACCTTACTTCTGTGGTGTGACATAATTGGACAAACT
